>Addgene plasmid #60616 | EYFP-NLS-actin-K68/284R | addgene partial sequence | sequence record 99311 | CMV-F 5'-CGCAAATGGGCGGTAGGCGTG-3'
TGAACCGTCAGATCCGCTAGCGCTACCGGTCGCCACCATGGTGAGCAAGGGCGAGGAGCTGTTCACCGGG
GTGGTGCCCATCCTGGTCGAGCTGGACGGCGACGTAAACGGCCACAAGTTCAGCGTGTCCGGCGAGGGCG
AGGGCGATGCCACCTACGGCAAGCTGACCCTGAAGTTCATCTGCACCACCGGCAAGCTGCCCGTGCCCTG
GCCCACCCTCGTGACCACCTTCGGCTACGGCCTGCAGTGCTTCGCCCGCTACCCCGACCACATGAAGCAG
CACGACTTCTTCAAGTCCGCCATGCCCGAAGGCTACGTCCAGGAGCGCACCATCTTCTTCAAGGACGACG
GCAACTACAAGACCCGCGCCGAGGTGAAGTTCGAGGGCGACACCCTGGTGAACCGCATCGAGCTGAAGGG
CATCGACCTCAAGGAGGACGGCAACATCCTGGGGCACAAGCTGGAGTACAACTACAACAGCCACAACGTC
TATATCATGGCCGACAAGCAGAAGAACGGCATCAAGGTGAACTTCAAGATCCGCCACAACATCGAGGACG
GCAGCGTGCAGCTCGCCGACCACTACCAGCAGAACACCCCCATCGGCGACGGCCCCGTGCTGCTGCCCGA
CAACCACTACCTGAGCTACCAGTCCGCCCTGAGCAAAGACCCCAACGAGAAGCGCGATCACATGGTCCTG
CTGGAGTTCGTGACCGCCGCCGGGATCACTCTCGGCATGGACGAGCTGTACAAGCC
