>Addgene plasmid #60616 | EYFP-NLS-actin-K68/284R | addgene partial sequence | sequence record 99312 | SV40pA-R 5'-GAAATTTGTGATGCTATTGC-3'
TTGCATTCATTTTATGTTTCAGGTTCAGGGGGAGGTGTGGGAGGTTTTTTAAAGCAAGTAAAACCTCTAC
AAATGTGGTATGGCTGATTATGATCAGTTATCTAGATCCGGTGGATCCCTAGAAGCATTTGCGGTGGACG
ATGGAGGGGCCGGACTCGTCATACTCCTGCTTGCTGATCCACATCTGCTGGAAGGTGGACAGCGAGGCCA
GGATGGAGCCGCCGATCCACACGGAGTACTTGCGCTCAGGAGGAGCAATGATCTTGATCTTCATTGTGCT
GGGTGCCAGGGCAGTGATCTCCTTCTGCATCCTGTCGGCAATGCCAGGGTACATGGTGGTGCCGCCAGAC
AGCACTGTGTTGGCGTACAGGTCTTTGCGGATGTCCACGTCACACCTCATGATGGAGTTGAAGGTAGTTT
CGTGGATGCCACAGGACTCCATGCCCAGGAAGGAAGGCTGGAAGAGTGCCTCAGGGCAGCGGAACCGCTC
ATTGCCAATGGTGATGACCTGGCCGTCAGGCAGCTCGTAGCTCTTCTCCAGGGAGGAGCTGGAAGCAGCC
GTGGCCATCTCTTGCTCGAAGTCCAGGGCGACGTAGCACAGCTTCTCCTTAATGTCACGCACGATTTCCC
GCTCGGCCGTGGTGGTGAAGCTGTAGCCGCGCTCGGTGAGGATCTTCATGAGGTAGTCAGTCAGGTCCCG
GCCAGCCAGGTCCAGACGCAGGATGGCAT
