>Addgene plasmid #60616 | EYFP-NLS-actin-K68/284R | addgene partial sequence | sequence record 99545 | EGFP-C 5'-CATGGTCCTGCTGGAGTTCGTG-3'
GAAGAGAAAGGTACCTCGAGCTATGGATGATGATATCGCCGCGCTCGTCGTCGACAACGGCTCCGGCATG
TGCAAGGCCGGCTTCGCGGGCGACGATGCCCCCCGGGCCGTCTTCCCCTCCATCGTGGGGCGCCCCAGGC
ACCAGGGCGTGATGGTGGGCATGGGTCAGAAGGATTCCTATGTGGGCGACGAGGCCCAGAGCAAGAGAGG
CATCCTCACCCTGAGGTACCCCATCGAGCACGGCATCGTCACCAACTGGGACGACATGGAGAAAATCTGG
CACCACACCTTCTACAATGAGCTGCGTGTGGCTCCCGAGGAGCACCCCGTGCTGCTGACCGAGGCCCCCC
TGAACCCCAAGGCCAACCGCGAGAAGATGACCCAGATCATGTTTGAGACCTTCAACACCCCAGCCATGTA
CGTTGCTATCCAGGCTGTGCTATCCCTGTACGCCTCTGGCCGTACCACTGGCATCGTGATGGACTCCGGT
GACGGGGTCACCCACACTGTGCCCATCTACGAGGGGTATGCCCTCCCCCATGCCATCCTGCGTCTGGACC
TGGCTGGCCGGGACCTGACTGACTACCTCATGAAGATCCTCACCGAGCGCGGCTACAGCTTCACCACCAC
GGCCGAGCGGGAAATCGTGCGTGACATTAAGGAGAAGCTGTGCTACGTCGCCCTGGACTTCGAGCAAGAG
ATGGCCACGGCTGCTTCCAGCTCCTCCCTGGAGAAGAGCTACGAGCTGCCTGACGGCCAGGTCATCACCA
TTGGCAATGAGCGGTTCCGCTGCCCTGAGGCACTC
