[The description below was written by a language model from this plasmid's Addgene catalogue record.]
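Description:
EYFP-NLS-actin-K68/284R is a mammalian expression plasmid built on the pEYFP-C1 backbone (about 4.7 kb, giving a total of roughly 5.8 kb with the insert) and derived in part from the commercial pEYFP-Actin vector. It is maintained in E. coli as a high-copy plasmid under kanamycin selection. It also carries a neomycin resistance marker, so transfected mammalian cells can be selected with G418. In this vector family a single resistance cassette usually serves both purposes. The record does not state the promoter driving the fusion or list the origin of replication and polyadenylation elements, and no feature table is provided to confirm them.

The payload is human beta-actin (ACTB) fused at its N terminus to EYFP and a nuclear localization signal, so the expressed protein is fluorescent and is directed into the nucleus rather than remaining mostly in the cytoplasmic actin pool. The record does not give the relative order of EYFP and the NLS. The actin coding sequence carries two lysine-to-arginine substitutions, K68R and a change at position 284. The record writes the second as "284R", and the construct name implies it is K284R. According to the stated purpose, these changes make the protein resistant to sumoylation. Arginine preserves the positive charge of lysine but cannot accept SUMO conjugation.

The construct is suited to live or fixed-cell imaging of nuclear-targeted actin that cannot be SUMO-modified. A typical use would be comparison with a wild-type EYFP-NLS-actin counterpart to test how sumoylation affects the localization, retention or behaviour of actin in the nucleus, in line with the associated study on SUMOylation of nuclear actin.
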