Addgene plasmid #60616: EYFP-NLS-actin-K68/284R
Purpose: Encodes YFP and NLS tagged beta-actin with sumoylation resistant mutations
Depositing lab: Primal de Lanerolle. Depositing organization: University of Illinois at Chicago. Publication: SUMOylation of nuclear actin. Hofmann WA, Arduini A, Nicol SM, Camacho CJ, Lessard JL, Fuller-Pace FV, de Lanerolle P. J Cell Biol. 2009 Jul 27;186(2):193-200. doi: 10.1083/jcb.200905016. PubMed 19635839.
Backbone
  Vector backbone: pEYFP-C1
  Backbone manufacturer: Clonetech
  Backbone size w/o insert (bp): 4700
  Total vector size (bp): 5800
  Vector type: Mammalian Expression
  Selectable markers: Neomycin (select with G418)
Growth in bacteria
  Bacterial resistance: Kanamycin, 50 μg/mL
  Growth temperature: 37°C
  Growth strain: DH5alpha
  Copy number: High Copy
Gene/Insert
  Gene/Insert name: Beta-actin
  Species: H. sapiens (human)
  Mutation: K68R, 284R
  GenBank ID: NM_001101.3
  Entrez Gene: ACTB (a.k.a. BKRNS, BNS, BRWS1, CSMH, DDS1, PS1TP5BP1, THC8)
  Tag / fusion protein: EYFP (N terminal on insert); NLS (N terminal on insert)
Resource information
  A portion of this plasmid was derived from a plasmid made by: Derived from Clonetech pEYFP-Actin
Terms and licenses: Academic/Nonprofit Terms; Industry Terms: Not Available to Industry
How to cite: EYFP-NLS-actin-K68/284R was a gift from Primal de Lanerolle (Addgene plasmid # 60616 ; http://n2t.net/addgene:60616 ; RRID:Addgene_60616)
